>Addgene plasmid #29469 | psiCHECK2-E2F2 3'UTR | addgene partial sequence | sequence record 34858 | 29469 with psiCHECK2-R
CAGATGTAATGAAAATAAAGATATTTTATTGCGGCCAGCGGCCGCGCAAGGTTCTTCAGCTCACCCAGGA
GCCAGCAGGCTGGCCAGGCGTGTGGCCACCATGGTCACTGAGGATCCTCGTGGGAGAATAGGGTTCTGGG
ACCTCAGGATACAATCACAAGAACCAGAAAGCTGCTTCCAAACAACCCCAGAAGGTTTTCACTTCACATG
CGCTAAGCCACACAACACCTGGATGCTGGGGCACCCAAACCCTTTCCCTAAAACTCTGAACACTGCAGAA
TGGAGGTTGAGAACACTTGGGGAGGGAGAACAAAGTCAGAACCATCCTAAAGCCAGTTTTTCAAGCTTGA
CCACCTCCCTCTTCCTCCCTGAAGGCACACCAGCCGATCCCATTACTGTGGAAAAGGGACACCCTCTGGT
CTATTCTAACACCTTTAATGGGAAAGGAGTTAGGAGCATGTCCCTGGCTTCAAGAAATCTCTGAATCTCC
AACTCTACTGGATGATTTCCTGGAGCCCCAAGCTTTAGAAGTCCCTGGGGACACGAGTGATTTTTTTAGG
GGGGCTGCTGGTGGGGCTGGGAAGTTTCCTGGCAGAAATTATTTACCTCAGAAAGACACTGGCTTTTCTC
TTACCCTCGTTTTAAAGTCTACCTGGTCCCTAAAGAAAATACCACTCAGGCTGGGCCTGGTGGCTCGTGC
CTGTCATCTCAACACTTTGGGAGGCCGAGGTGGTGGATCACTTGAGGTCAGGAGTTCAAGACCAGCCTGA
CTAACATGGCAAAACCCCGTCTCGACCAAAAATACAAAATTAGCCGGGCGTGGTGGTGCATGTCTATAGT
CCCAGCTACTCTGGA
