[The description below was written by a language model from this plasmid's Addgene catalogue record.]
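Description:
psiCHECK2-E2F2 3'UTR is a mammalian expression reporter plasmid built on the commercial psiCHECK2 dual-luciferase backbone (about 6.3 kb without insert). It carries a roughly 3.4 kb fragment corresponding to the 3' untranslated region of human E2F2, a cell-cycle transcription factor. The fragment was inserted by restriction cloning between XhoI and NotI sites, both of which remain intact. The plasmid is maintained in E. coli as a high-copy construct under ampicillin selection. No feature table accompanies the record, so the origin of replication, promoters and polyadenylation signals are not itemised for this specific clone.

In the standard psiCHECK2 design, the XhoI–NotI cloning region lies immediately downstream of the Renilla luciferase coding sequence, so a cloned UTR becomes part of the Renilla transcript. A separate firefly luciferase cassette on the same plasmid acts as an internal control. Any factor that destabilises the chimeric mRNA or represses its translation through the inserted UTR lowers Renilla activity relative to firefly, and normalising to firefly corrects for differences in transfection efficiency. The record does not name the promoters driving either luciferase.

The associated publication concerns miR-24 inhibiting cell proliferation by targeting E2F2, MYC and other cell-cycle genes through "seedless" microRNA recognition elements in their 3'UTRs. This construct therefore serves as a reporter for testing whether the E2F2 3'UTR confers microRNA-dependent repression, typically after co-transfection with a microRNA mimic or inhibitor in cultured mammalian cells.
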