Addgene plasmid #29469: psiCHECK2-E2F2 3'UTR
Depositing lab: Judy Lieberman. Depositing organization: Boston Children's Hospital. Publication: miR-24 Inhibits cell proliferation by targeting E2F2, MYC, and other cell-cycle genes via binding to "seedless" 3'UTR microRNA recognition elements. Lal A, Navarro F, Maher CA, Maliszewski LE, Yan N, O'Day E, Chowdhury D, Dykxhoorn DM, Tsai P, Hofmann O, Becker KG, Gorospe M, Hide W, Lieberman J. Mol Cell. 2009 Sep 11. 35(5):610-25. 10.1016/j.molcel.2009.08.020 PubMed 19748357.
Backbone
  Vector backbone: psiCHECK2 (Promega)
  Backbone size w/o insert (bp): 6273
  Vector type: Mammalian Expression
Growth in bacteria
  Bacterial resistance: Ampicillin, 100 μg/mL
  Growth temperature: 37°C
  Growth strain: DH5alpha
  Copy number: High Copy
Gene/Insert
  Gene/Insert name: E2F2 3'UTR
  Species: H. sapiens (human)
  Insert size (bp): 3440
  Entrez Gene: E2F2 (a.k.a. E2F-2)
  Cloning method: Restriction Enzyme; 5′ cloning site Xho1 (not destroyed); 3′ cloning site Not1 (not destroyed)
  Sequencing primers: 5′ GTCCGCAACTACAACGCCTACCTT; 3′ AATGAGAGTGTTTCGTTCCTTCC
Terms and licenses: Academic/Nonprofit Terms; Industry Terms: Not Available to Industry
How to cite: psiCHECK2-E2F2 3'UTR was a gift from Judy Lieberman (Addgene plasmid # 29469 ; http://n2t.net/addgene:29469 ; RRID:Addgene_29469)
